>Addgene plasmid #108839 | pBW1311_pCAG-PV1-ABI-L1-CTD-ENTRY-BGHpA | depositor full sequence | sequence record 205120 | Full Sequence
CCCAAGCTTGGCGTAATCATGGTCATAGCTGTTTCCTGTGTGAAATTGTTATCCGCTCACAATTCCACAC
AACATACGAGCCGGAAGCATAAAGTGTAAAGCCTGGGGTGCCTAATGAGTGAGCTAACTCACATTAATTG
CGTTGCGCTCACTGCCCGCTTTCCAGTCGGGAAACCTGTCGTGCCAGCGGATCCGCATCTCAATTAGTCA
GCAACCATAGTCCCGCCCCTAACTCCGCCCAGTTCCGCCCATTCTCCGCCCCATGGCTGACTAATTTTTT
TTATTTATGCAGAGGCCGAGGCCGCCTCGGCCTCTGAGCTATTCCAGAAGTAGTGAGGAGGCTTTTTTGG
AGGCCTAGGCTTTTGCAAAAAGCTAACTTGTTTATTGCAGCTTATAATGGTTACAAATAAAGCAATAGCA
TCACAAATTTCACAAATAAAGCATTTTTTTCACTGCATTCTAGTTGTGGTTTGTCCAAACTCATCAATGT
ATCTTATCATGTCTGGATCCGCTGCATTAATGAATCGGCCAACGCGCGGGGAGAGGCGGTTTGCGTATTG
GGCGCTCTTCCGCTTCCTCGCTCACTGACTCGCTGCGCTCGGTCGTTCGGCTGCGGCGAGCGGTATCAGC
TCACTCAAAGGCGGTAATACGGTTATCCACAGAATCAGGGGATAACGCAGGAAAGAACATGTGAGCAAAA
GGCCAGCAAAAGGCCAGGAACCGTAAAAAGGCCGCGTTGCTGGCGTTTTTCCATAGGCTCCGCCCCCCTG
ACGAGCATCACAAAAATCGACGCTCAAGTCAGAGGTGGCGAAACCCGACAGGACTATAAAGATACCAGGC
GTTTCCCCCTGGAAGCTCCCTCGTGCGCTCTCCTGTTCCGACCCTGCCGCTTACCGGATACCTGTCCGCC
TTTCTCCCTTCGGGAAGCGTGGCGCTTTCTCATAGCTCACGCTGTAGGTATCTCAGTTCGGTGTAGGTCG
TTCGCTCCAAGCTGGGCTGTGTGCACGAACCCCCCGTTCAGCCCGACCGCTGCGCCTTATCCGGTAACTA
TCGTCTTGAGTCCAACCCGGTAAGACACGACTTATCGCCACTGGCAGCAGCCACTGGTAACAGGATTAGC
AGAGCGAGGTATGTAGGCGGTGCTACAGAGTTCTTGAAGTGGTGGCCTAACTACGGCTACACTAGAAGAA
CAGTATTTGGTATCTGCGCTCTGCTGAAGCCAGTTACCTTCGGAAAAAGAGTTGGTAGCTCTTGATCCGG
CAAACAAACCACCGCTGGTAGCGGTGGTTTTTTTGTTTGCAAGCAGCAGATTACGCGCAGAAAAAAAGGA
TCTCAAGAAGATCCTTTGATCTTTTCTACGGGGTCTGACGCTCAGTGGAACGAAAACTCACGTTAAGGGA
TTTTGGTCATGAGATTATCAAAAAGGATCTTCACCTAGATCCTTTTAAATTAAAAATGAAGTTTTAAATC
AATCTAAAGTATATATGAGTAAACTTGGTCTGACAGTTACCAATGCTTAATCAGTGAGGCACCTATCTCA
GCGATCTGTCTATTTCGTTCATCCATAGTTGCCTGACTCCCCGTCGTGTAGATAACTACGATACGGGAGG
GCTTACCATCTGGCCCCAGTGCTGCAATGATACCGCGAGACCCACGCTCACCGGCTCCAGATTTATCAGC
AATAAACCAGCCAGCCGGAAGGGCCGAGCGCAGAAGTGGTCCTGCAACTTTATCCGCCTCCATCCAGTCT
ATTAATTGTTGCCGGGAAGCTAGAGTAAGTAGTTCGCCAGTTAATAGTTTGCGCAACGTTGTTGCCATTG
CTACAGGCATCGTGGTGTCACGCTCGTCGTTTGGTATGGCTTCATTCAGCTCCGGTTCCCAACGATCAAG
GCGAGTTACATGATCCCCCATGTTGTGCAAAAAAGCGGTTAGCTCCTTCGGTCCTCCGATCGTTGTCAGA
AGTAAGTTGGCCGCAGTGTTATCACTCATGGTTATGGCAGCACTGCATAATTCTCTTACTGTCATGCCAT
CCGTAAGATGCTTTTCTGTGACTGGTGAGTACTCAACCAAGTCATTCTGAGAATAGTGTATGCGGCGACC
GAGTTGCTCTTGCCCGGCGTCAATACGGGATAATACCGCGCCACATAGCAGAACTTTAAAAGTGCTCATC
ATTGGAAAACGTTCTTCGGGGCGAAAACTCTCAAGGATCTTACCGCTGTTGAGATCCAGTTCGATGTAAC
CCACTCGTGCACCCAACTGATCTTCAGCATCTTTTACTTTCACCAGCGTTTCTGGGTGAGCAAAAACAGG
AAGGCAAAATGCCGCAAAAAAGGGAATAAGGGCGACACGGAAATGTTGAATACTCATACTCTTCCTTTTT
CAATATTATTGAAGCATTTATCAGGGTTATTGTCTCATGAGCGGATACATATTTGAATGTATTTAGAAAA
ATAAACAAATAGGGGTTCCGCGCACATTTCCCCGAAAAGTGCCACCTGGGTCGACATTGATTATTGACTA
GTTATTAATAGTAATCAATTACGGGGTCATTAGTTCATAGCCCATATATGGAGTTCCGCGTTACATAACT
TACGGTAAATGGCCCGCCTGGCTGACCGCCCAACGACCCCCGCCCATTGACGTCAATAATGACGTATGTT
CCCATAGTAACGCCAATAGGGACTTTCCATTGACGTCAATGGGTGGAGTATTTACGGTAAACTGCCCACT
TGGCAGTACATCAAGTGTATCATATGCCAAGTACGCCCCCTATTGACGTCAATGACGGTAAATGGCCCGC
CTGGCATTATGCCCAGTACATGACCTTATGGGACTTTCCTACTTGGCAGTACATCTACGTATTAGTCATC
GCTATTACCATGGTCGAGGTGAGCCCCACGTTCTGCTTCACTCTCCCCATCTCCCCCCCCTCCCCACCCC
CAATTTTGTATTTATTTATTTTTTAATTATTTTGTGCAGCGATGGGGGCGGGGGGGGGGGGGGCGCGCGC
CAGGCGGGGCGGGGCGGGGCGAGGGGCGGGGCGGGGCGAGGCGGAAAGGTGCGGCGGCAGCCAATCAGAG
CGGCGCGCTCCGAAAGTTTCCTTTTATGGCGAGGCGGCGGCGGCGGCGGCCCTATAAAAAGCGAAGCGCG
CGGCGGGCGGGAGTCGCTGCGTTGCCTTCGCCCCGTGCCCCGCTCCGCGCCGCCTCGCGCCGCCCGCCCC
GGCTCTGACTGACCGCGTTACTCCCACAGGTGAGCGGGCGGGACGGCCCTTCTCCTCCGGGCTGTAATTA
GCGCTTGGTTTAATGACGGCTCGTTTCTTTTCTGTGGCTGCGTGAAAGCCTTAAAGGGCTCCGGGAGGGC
CCTTTGTGCGGGGGGGAGCGGCTCGGGGGGTGCGTGCGTGTGTGTGTGCGTGGGGAGCGCCGCGTGCGGC
TCCGCGCTGCCCGGCGGCTGTGAGCGCTGCGGGCGCGGCGCGGGGCTTTGTGCGCTCCGCAGTGTGCGCG
AGGGGAGCGCGGCCGGGGGCGGTGCCCCGCGGTGCGGGGGGGGCTGCGAGGGGAACAAAGGCTGCGTGCG
GGGTGTGTGCGTGGGGGGGTGAGCAGGGGGTGTGGGCGCGGCGGTCGGGCTGTAACCCCCCCCTGCACCC
CCCTCCCCGAGTTGCTGAGCACGGCCCGGCTTCGGGTGCGGGGCTCCGTACGGGGCGTGGCGCGGGGCTC
GCCGTGCCGGGCGGGGGGTGGCGGCAGGTGGGGGTGCCGGGCGGGGCGGGGCCGCCTCGGGCCGGGGAGG
GCTCGGGGGAGGGGCGCGGCGGCCCCCGGAGCGCCGGCGGCTGTCGAGGCGCGGCGAGCCGCAGCCATTG
CCTTTTATGGTAATCGTGCGAGAGGGCGCAGGGACTTCCTTTGTCCCAAATCTGTGCGGAGCCGAAATCT
GGGAGGCGCCGCCGCACCCCCTCTAGCGGGCGCGGGGCGAAGCGGTGCGGCGCCGGCAGGAAGGAAATGG
GCGGGGAGGGCCTTCGTGCGTCGCCGCGCCGCCGTCCCCTTCTCCCTCTCCAGCCTCGGGGCTGTCCGCG
GGGGGACGGCTGCCTTCGGGGGGGACGGGGCAGGGCGGGGTTCGGCTTCTGGCGTGTGACCGGCGGCTCT
AGAGCCTCTGCTAACCATGTTCATGCCTTCTTCTTTTTCCTACAGCTCCTGGGCAACGTGCTGGTTATTG
TGCTGTCTCATCATTTTGGCAAAGAATTGATTAATTCGAGCGAAGGCGCGCCCATTACTCGCATCCATTC
TCAGGCTGTCTCGTCTCGTCTCGCACGCGTGCCGCCACCATGCCTTTGTATGGTTTTACTTCGATTTGTG
GAAGAAGACCTGAGATGGAAGATGCTGTTTCGACTATACCAAGATTCCTTCAATCTTCCTCTGGTTCGAT
GTTAGATGGTCGGTTTGATCCTCAATCCGCCGCTCATTTCTTCGGTGTTTACGACGGCCATGGCGGTTCT
CAGGTAGCGAACTATTGTAGAGAGAGGATGCATTTGGCTTTGGCGGAGGAGATAGCTAAGGAGAAACCGA
TGCTCTGCGATGGTGATACGTGGCTGGAGAAGTGGAAGAAAGCTCTTTTCAACTCGTTCCTGAGAGTTGA
CTCGGAGATTGGGTCAGTTGCGCCGGAGACGGTTGGGTCAACGTCGGTGGTTGCCGTTGTTTTCCCGTCT
CACATCTTCGTCGCTAACTGCGGTGACTCTAGAGCCGTTCTTTGCCGCGGCAAAACTGCACTTCCATTAT
CCGTTGACCATAAACCGGATAGAGAAGATGAAGCTGCGAGGATTGAAGCCGCAGGAGGGAAAGTGATTCA
GTGGAATGGAGCTCGTGTTTTCGGTGTTCTCGCCATGTCGAGATCCATTGGCGATAGATACTTGAAACCA
TCCATCATTCCTGATCCGGAAGTGACGGCTGTGAAGAGAGTAAAAGAAGATGATTGTCTGATTTTGGCGA
GTGACGGGGTTTGGGATGTAATGACGGATGAAGAAGCGTGTGAGATGGCAAGGAAGCGGATTCTCTTGTG
GCACAAGAAAAACGCGGTGGCTGGGGATGCATCGTTGCTCGCGGATGAGCGGAGAAAGGAAGGGAAAGAT
CCTGCGGCGATGTCCGCGGCTGAGTATTTGTCAAAGCTGGCGATACAGAGAGGAAGCAAAGACAACATAA
GTGTGGTGGTGGTTGATTTGAAGGATTACAAGGACGATGACGATAAGTCCGGAGGGTCTGGCTCCGGATC
AAGTGGTGGCAGCGGTACCAAGTCTACGAATTCCTGTGCCTTCTAGTTGCCAGCCATCTGTTGTTTGCCC
CTCCCCCGTGCCTTCCTTGACCCTGGAAGGTGCCACTCCCACTGTCCTTTCCTAATAAAATGAGGAAATT
GCATCGCATTGTCTGAGTAGGTGTCATTCTATTCTGGGGGGTGGGGTGGGGCAGGACAGCAAGGGGGAGG
ATTGGGAAGACAATAGCAGGCATGCTGGGGATGCGGTGGGCTCTATGGCTTCTGAGGCGGAAAGAACCAG
CTGGGGCTCTAGGGGGTATCCCCACGCGCCCTGTAGCGTGTACCGCTGGGAGTTCGTAGACGGAAACAAA
CGCAGAATCCAAGCGCGGCCGCCCAGGATACATAGATTACCACAACTCCGAGCCCTTCCACCGCTAGCGC
ACTCCTCAGGTGCAGGCTGCCTATCAGAAGGTGGTGGCTGGTGTGGCCAATGCCCTGGCTCACAAATACC
ACTGAGATCTTTTTCCCTCTGCCAAAAATTATGGGGACATCATGAAGCCCCTTGAGCATCTGACTTCTGG
CTAATAAAGGAAATTTATTTTCATTGCAATAGTGTGTTGGAATTTTTTGTGTCTCTCACTCGGAAGGACA
TATGGGAGGGCAAATCATTTAAAACATCAGAATGAGTATTTGGTTTAGAGTTTGGCAACATATGCCCATA
TGCTGGCTGCCATGAACAAAGGTTGGCTATAAAGAGGTCATCAGTATATGAAACAGCCCCCTGCTGTCCA
TTCCTTATTCCATAGAAAAGCCTTGACTTGAGGTTAGATTTTTTTTATATTTTGTTTTGTGTTATTTTTT
TCTTTAACATCCCTAAAATTTTCCTTACATGTTTTACTAGCCAGATTTTTCCTCCTCTCCTGACTACTCC
CAGTCATAGCTGTCCCTCTTCTCTTATGGAGATCCCTCGACCTGCAG
Features (pLannotate 1.2.2; 19 found; start..end, strand, type, name):
     46..62      -  protein_bind   lac operator: The lac repressor binds to the lac operator to inhibit transcription in E. coli. This inhibition can be relieved by adding lactose or isopropyl-β-D-thiogalactopyranoside (IPTG). lac repressor encoded by lacI
     70..100     -  promoter       lac promoter: promoter for the E. coli lac operon
    115..136     -  protein_bind   CAP binding site: CAP binding activates transcription in the presence of cAMP. E. coli catabolite activator protein
    149..188     -  CDS            lacI (fragment): lac repressor; lacI; The lac repressor binds to the lac operator to inhibit transcription in E. coli. This inhibition can be relieved by adding lactose or isopropyl-β-D-thiogalactopyranoside (IPTG).
    195..217     +  promoter       SV40 promoter (fragment): SV40 enhancer and early promoter
    221..355     +  rep_origin     SV40 ori: SV40 origin of replication
    375..509     +  polyA_signal   SV40 poly(A) signal: SV40 polyadenylation signal
    511..565     -  CDS            lacI (fragment): lac repressor; lacI; The lac repressor binds to the lac operator to inhibit transcription in E. coli. This inhibition can be relieved by adding lactose or isopropyl-β-D-thiogalactopyranoside (IPTG).
    748..1336    -  rep_origin     ori: high-copy-number ColE1/pMB1/pBR322/pUC origin of replication
   1507..2367    -  CDS            AmpR: β-lactamase; bla; confers resistance to ampicillin, carbenicillin, and related antibiotics
   2368..2472    -  promoter       AmpR promoter: bla
   2503..2882    +  enhancer       CMV enhancer: human cytomegalovirus immediate early enhancer
   2884..3159    +  promoter       chicken β-actin promoter: No description available
   3160..4175    +  intron         chimeric intron: chimera between introns from chicken β-actin and rabbit β-globin
   4289..5203    +  CDS            ABI1 (fragment): P2C56_ARATH - Experimental evidence at protein level: Swiss-Prot protein existence level 1. Key component and repressor of the abscisic acid (ABA) signaling pathway that regulates numerous ABA responses, such as stomatal closure, osmotic water permeability of the plasma membrane (Pos), drought-induced resistance and rhizogenesis, response to glucose, high light stress, seed germination and inhibition of vegetative growth. During the stomatal closure regulation, modulates the inward calcium-channel permeability as well as the actin reorganization in guard cells in response to ABA. Involved in t
   5284..5508    +  polyA_signal   bGH poly(A) signal: bovine growth hormone polyadenylation signal
   5512..5533    +  promoter       SV40 promoter (fragment): SV40 enhancer and early promoter
   5671..5742    +  CDS            HBB (fragment): HBB_PONPY - Experimental evidence at transcript level: Swiss-Prot protein existence level 2. Involved in oxygen transport from the lung to the various peripheral tissues. From Pongo pygmaeus (Bornean orangutan).
   5813..5868    +  polyA_signal   β-globin poly(A) signal: rabbit β-globin polyadenylation signal (Gil and Proudfoot, 1987)
