[The description below was written by a language model from this plasmid's Addgene catalogue record and pLannotate feature annotations shown in this document.]
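Description:
pBW1311_pCAG-PV1-ABI-L1-CTD-ENTRY-BGHpA is an empty entry vector for mammalian expression, built on the pCAGGS backbone and about 6.2 kb in size. It is meant for synthetic biology work in which a protein fragment of interest is fused to an ABI dimerization tag. In bacteria it replicates from a high-copy ColE1/pUC-type origin and is selected with ampicillin through the β-lactamase gene. Leftover lac regulatory sequences and short lacI fragments are backbone remnants. An SV40 origin and SV40 polyadenylation signal are also annotated in the backbone.

The expression cassette is driven by the composite CAG promoter, made up of the CMV immediate-early enhancer, the chicken β-actin promoter and a chimeric β-actin/β-globin intron, which gives strong constitutive transcription in mammalian cells. Downstream lies a fragment of Arabidopsis ABI1, a phosphatase from the abscisic acid signalling pathway. No insert is present: a coding fragment is cloned into the KpnI/EcoRI sites so that it carries ABI at its N-terminus. The name suggests that a linker (L1) joins the tag to a C-terminal fragment (CTD), although the record does not define these elements or "PV1". The bGH polyadenylation signal terminates the transcript. The rabbit β-globin sequence and poly(A) signal that follow are residual from pCAGGS.

ABI fragments are commonly used as one half of an abscisic acid-inducible dimerization pair. In line with the associated work on chemical- and light-inducible recombinases, this vector probably serves to build one half of a split protein, such as a recombinase, that is reconstituted when the inducer is added. The partner construct is not described in this record.
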