Addgene plasmid #108839: pBW1311_pCAG-PV1-ABI-L1-CTD-ENTRY-BGHpA
Purpose: (Empty Backbone) Insert protein fragment into KpnI/EcoRI to fuse to ABI tag on N-terminus
Depositing lab: Wilson Wong. Depositing organization: Boston University Main Campus. Publication: High-performance chemical- and light-inducible recombinases in mammalian cells and mice. Weinberg BH, Cho JH, Agarwal Y, Pham NTH, Caraballo LD, Walkosz M, Ortega C, Trexler M, Tague N, Law B, Benman WKJ, Letendre J, Beal J, Wong WW. Nat Commun. 2019 Oct 24;10(1):4845. doi: 10.1038/s41467-019-12800-7. PubMed 31649244.
Backbone
  Vector backbone: pCAGGS
  Vector type: Mammalian Expression, Synthetic Biology
  Tag / fusion protein: ABI (N terminal on backbone)
Growth in bacteria
  Bacterial resistance: Ampicillin, 100 μg/mL
  Growth temperature: 37°C
  Growth strain: NEB Stable
  Copy number: High Copy
Gene/Insert
  Gene/Insert name: None
  Tag / fusion protein: ABI (N terminal on backbone)
Terms and licenses: Academic/Nonprofit Terms; Industry Terms: Not Available to Industry
Depositor comments: Please visit https://www.biorxiv.org/content/10.1101/747121v1 for bioRxiv preprint.
How to cite: pBW1311_pCAG-PV1-ABI-L1-CTD-ENTRY-BGHpA was a gift from Wilson Wong (Addgene plasmid # 108839 ; http://n2t.net/addgene:108839 ; RRID:Addgene_108839)
