>Addgene plasmid #108839 | pBW1311_pCAG-PV1-ABI-L1-CTD-ENTRY-BGHpA | addgene partial sequence | sequence record 218067 | Addgene Partial NGS Result
TGCACCCCCCTCCCCGAGTTGCTGAGCACGGCCCGGCTTCGGGTGCGGGGCTCCGTACGGGGCGTGGCGC
GGGGCTCGCCGTGCCGGGCGGGGGGTGGCGGCAGGTGGGGGTGCCGGGCGGGGCGGGGCCGCCTCGGGCC
GGGGAGGGCTCGGGGGAGGGGCGCGGCGGCCCCCGGAGCGCCGGCGGCTGTCGAGGCGCGGCGAGCCGCA
GCCATTGCCTTTTATGGTAATCGTGCGAGAGGGCGCAGGGACTTCCTTTGTCCCAAATCTGTGCGGAGCC
GAAATCTGGGAGGCGCCGCCGCACCCCCTCTAGCGGGCGCGGGGCGAAGCGGTGCGGCGCCGGCAGGAAG
GAAATGGGCGGGGAGGGCCTTCGTGCGTCGCCGCGCCGCCGTCCCCTTCTCCCTCTCCAGCCTCGGGGCT
GTCCGCGGGGGGACGGCTGCCTTCGGGGGGGACGGGGCAGGGCGGGGTTCGGCTTCTGGCGTGTGACCGG
CGGCTCTAGAGCCTCTGCTAACCATGTTCATGCCTTCTTCTTTTTCCTACAGCTCCTGGGCAACGTGCTG
GTTATTGTGCTGTCTCATCATTTTGGCAAAGAATTGATTAATTCGAGCGAAGGCGCGCCCATTACTCGCA
TCCATTCTCAGGCTGTCTCGTCTCGTCTCGCACGCGTGCCGCCACCATGCCTTTGTATGGTTTTACTTCG
ATTTGTGGAAGAAGACCTGAGATGGAAGATGCTGTTTCGACTATACCAAGATTCCTTCAATCTTCCTCTG
GTTCGATGTTAGATGGTCGGTTTGATCCTCAATCCGCCGCTCATTTCTTCGGTGTTTACGACGGCCATGG
CGGTTCTCAGGTAGCGAACTATTGTAGAGAGAGGATGCATTTGGCTTTGGCGGAGGAGATAGCTAAGGAG
AAACCGATGCTCTGCGATGGTGATACGTGGCTGGAGAAGTGGAAGAAAGCTCTTTTCAACTCGTTCCTGA
GAGTTGACTCGGAGATTGGGTCAGTTGCGCCGGAGACGGTTGGGTCAACGTCGGTGGTTGCCGTTGTTTT
CCCGTCTCACATCTTCGTCGCTAACTGCGGTGACTCTAGAGCCGTTCTTTGCCGCGGCAAAACTGCACTT
CCATTATCCGTTGACCATAAACCGGATAGAGAAGATGAAGCTGCGAGGATTGAAGCCGCAGGAGGGAAAG
TGATTCAGTGGAATGGAGCTCGTGTTTTCGGTGTTCTCGCCATGTCGAGATCCATTGGCGATAGATACTT
GAAACCATCCATCATTCCTGATCCGGAAGTGACGGCTGTGAAGAGAGTAAAAGAAGATGATTGTCTGATT
TTGGCGAGTGACGGGGTTTGGGATGTAATGACGGATGAAGAAGCGTGTGAGATGGCAAGGAAGCGGATTC
TCTTGTGGCACAAGAAAAACGCGGTGGCTGGGGATGCATCGTTGCTCGCGGATGAGCGGAGAAAGGAAGG
GAAAGATCCTGCGGCGATGTCCGCGGCTGAGTATTTGTCAAAGCTGGCGATACAGAGAGGAAGCAAAGAC
AACATAAGTGTGGTGGTGGTTGATTTGAAGGATTACAAGGACGATGACGATAAGTCCGGAGGGTCTGGCT
CCGGATCAAGTGGTGGCAGCGGTACCAAGTCTACGAATTCCTGTGCCTTCTAGTTGCCAGCCATCTGTTG
TTTGCCCCTCCCCCGTGCCTTCCTTGACCCTGGAAGGTGCCACTCCCACTGTCCTTTCCTAATAAAATGA
GGAAATTGCATCGCATTGTCTGAGTAGGTGTCATTCTATTCTGGGGGGTGGGGTGGGGCAGGACAGCAAG
GGGGAGGATTGGGAAGACAATAGCAGGCATGCTGGGGATGCGGTGGGCTCTATGGCTTCTGAGGCGGAAA
GAACCAGCTGGGGCTCTAGGGGGTATCCCCACGCGCCCTGTAGCGTGTACCGCTGGGAGTTCGTAGACGG
AAACAAACGCAGAATCCAAGCGCGGCCGCCCAGGATACATAGATTACCACAACTCCGAGCCCTTCCACCG
CTAGCGCACTCCTCAGGTGCAGGCTGCCTATCAGAAGGTGGTGGCTGGTGTGGCCAATGCCCTGGCTCAC
AAATACCACTGAGATCTTTTTCCCTCTGCCAAAAATTATGGGGACATCATGAAGCCCCTTGAGCATCTGA
CTTCTGGCTAATAAAGGAAATTTATTTTCATTGCAATAGTGTGTTGGAATTTTTTGTGTCTCTCACTCGG
AAGGACATATGGGAGGGCAAATCATTTAAAACATCAGAATGAGTATTTGGTTTAGAGTTTGGCAACATAT
GCCCATATGCTGGCTGCCATGAACAAAGGTTGGCTATAAAGAGGTCATCAGTATATGAAACAGCCCCCTG
CTGTCCATTCCTTATTCCATAGAAAAGCCTTGACTTGAGGTTAGATTTTTTTTATATTTTGTTTTGTGTT
ATTTTTTTCTTTAACATCCCTAAAATTTTCCTTACATGTTTTACTAGCCAGATTTTTCCTCCTCTCCTGA
CTACTCCCAGTCATAGCTGTCCCTCTTCTCTTATGGAGATCCCTCGACCTGCAGCCCAAGCTTGGCGTAA
TCATGGTCATAGCTGTTTCCTGTGTGAAATTGTTATCCGCTCACAATTCCACACAACATACGAGCCGGAA
GCATAAAGTGTAAAGCCTGGGGTGCCTAATGAGTGAGCTAACTCACATTAATTGCGTTGCGCTCACTGCC
CGCTTTCCAGTCGGGAAACCTGTCGTGCCAGCGGATCCGCATCTCAATTAGTCAGCAACCATAGTCCCGC
CCCTAACTCCGCCCAGTTCCGCCCATTCTCCGCCCCATGGCTGACTAATTTTTTTTATTTATGCAGAGGC
CGAGGCCGCCTCGGCCTCTGAGCTATTCCAGAAGTAGTGAGGAGGCTTTTTTGGAGGCCTAGGCTTTTGC
AAAAAGCTAACTTGTTTATTGCAGCTTATAATGGTTACAAATAAAGCAATAGCATCACAAATTTCACAAA
TAAAGCATTTTTTTCACTGCATTCTAGTTGTGGTTTGTCCAAACTCATCAATGTATCTTATCATGTCTGG
ATCCGCTGCATTAATGAATCGGCCAACGCGCGGGGAGAGGCGGTTTGCGTATTGGGCGCTCTTCCGCTTC
CTCGCTCACTGACTCGCTGCGCTCGGTCGTTCGGCTGCGGCGAGCGGTATCAGCTCACTCAAAGGCGGTA
ATACGGTTATCCACAGAATCAGGGGATAACGCAGGAAAGAACATGTGAGCAAAAGGCCAGCAAAAGGCCA
GGAACCGTAAAAAGGCCGCGTTGCTGGCGTTTTTCCATAGGCTCCGCCCCCCTGACGAGCATCACAAAAA
TCGACGCTCAAGTCAGAGGTGGCGAAACCCGACAGGACTATAAAGATACCAGGCGTTTCCCCCTGGAAGC
TCCCTCGTGCGCTCTCCTGTTCCGACCCTGCCGCTTACCGGATACCTGTCCGCCTTTCTCCCTTCGGGAA
GCGTGGCGCTTTCTCATAGCTCACGCTGTAGGTATCTCAGTTCGGTGTAGGTCGTTCGCTCCAAGCTGGG
CTGTGTGCACGAACCCCCCGTTCAGCCCGACCGCTGCGCCTTATCCGGTAACTATCGTCTTGAGTCCAAC
CCGGTAAGACACGACTTATCGCCACTGGCAGCAGCCACTGGTAACAGGATTAGCAGAGCGAGGTATGTAG
GCGGTGCTACAGAGTTCTTGAAGTGGTGGCCTAACTACGGCTACACTAGAAGAACAGTATTTGGTATCTG
CGCTCTGCTGAAGCCAGTTACCTTCGGAAAAAGAGTTGGTAGCTCTTGATCCGGCAAACAAACCACCGCT
GGTAGCGGTGGTTTTTTTGTTTGCAAGCAGCAGATTACGCGCAGAAAAAAAGGATCTCAAGAAGATCCTT
TGATCTTTTCTACGGGGTCTGACGCTCAGTGGAACGAAAACTCACGTTAAGGGATTTTGGTCATGAGATT
ATCAAAAAGGATCTTCACCTAGATCCTTTTAAATTAAAAATGAAGTTTTAAATCAATCTAAAGTATATAT
GAGTAAACTTGGTCTGACAGTTACCAATGCTTAATCAGTGAGGCACCTATCTCAGCGATCTGTCTATTTC
GTTCATCCATAGTTGCCTGACTCCCCGTCGTGTAGATAACTACGATACGGGAGGGCTTACCATCTGGCCC
CAGTGCTGCAATGATACCGCGAGACCCACGCTCACCGGCTCCAGATTTATCAGCAATAAACCAGCCAGCC
GGAAGGGCCGAGCGCAGAAGTGGTCCTGCAACTTTATCCGCCTCCATCCAGTCTATTAATTGTTGCCGGG
AAGCTAGAGTAAGTAGTTCGCCAGTTAATAGTTTGCGCAACGTTGTTGCCATTGCTACAGGCATCGTGGT
GTCACGCTCGTCGTTTGGTATGGCTTCATTCAGCTCCGGTTCCCAACGATCAAGGCGAGTTACATGATCC
CCCATGTTGTGCAAAAAAGCGGTTAGCTCCTTCGGTCCTCCGATCGTTGTCAGAAGTAAGTTGGCCGCAG
TGTTATCACTCATGGTTATGGCAGCACTGCATAATTCTCTTACTGTCATGCCATCCGTAAGATGCTTTTC
TGTGACTGGTGAGTACTCAACCAAGTCATTCTGAGAATAGTGTATGCGGCGACCGAGTTGCTCTTGCCCG
GCGTCAATACGGGATAATACCGCGCCACATAGCAGAACTTTAAAAGTGCTCATCATTGGAAAACGTTCTT
CGGGGCGAAAACTCTCAAGGATCTTACCGCTGTTGAGATCCAGTTCGATGTAACCCACTCGTGCACCCAA
CTGATCTTCAGCATCTTTTACTTTCACCAGCGTTTCTGGGTGAGCAAAAACAGGAAGGCAAAATGCCGCA
AAAAAGGGAATAAGGGCGACACGGAAATGTTGAATACTCATACTCTTCCTTTTTCAATATTATTGAAGCA
TTTATCAGGGTTATTGTCTCATGAGCGGATACATATTTGAATGTATTTAGAAAAATAAACAAATAGGGGT
TCCGCGCACATTTCCCCGAAAAGTGCCACCTGGGTCGACATTGATTATTGACTAGTTATTAATAGTAATC
AATTACGGGGTCATTAGTTCATAGCCCATATATGGAGTTCCGCGTTACATAACTTACGGTAAATGGCCCG
CCTGGCTGACCGCCCAACGACCCCCGCCCATTGACGTCAATAATGACGTATGTTCCCATAGTAACGCCAA
TAGGGACTTTCCATTGACGTCAATGGGTGGAGTATTTACGGTAAACTGCCCACTTGGCAGTACATCAAGT
GTATCATATGCCAAGTACGCCCCCTATTGACGTCAATGACGGTAAATGGCCCGCCTGGCATTATGCCCAG
TACATGACCTTATGGGACTTTCCTACTTGGCAGTACATCTACGTATTAGTCATCGCTATTACCATGGTCG
AGGTGAGCCCCACGTTCTGCTTCACTCTCCCCATCTCCCCCCCCTCCCCACCCCCAATTTTGTATTTATT
TATTTTTTAATTATTTTGTGCAGCGATGGGGGCGGGGGGGG
